Addgene plasmid #184773: PKC1-2GFP-ter-TRP1
Purpose: Integration of 2xGFP tag at PKC1 C terminus. Uses auxotrophic marker TRP1(Kluyveromyces lactis).
Depositing lab: Zhiping Xie. Depositing organization: Shanghai Jiao Tong University. Publication: Excess diacylglycerol at the endoplasmic reticulum disrupts endomembrane homeostasis and autophagy. Li D, Yang SG, He CW, Zhang ZT, Liang Y, Li H, Zhu J, Su X, Gong Q, Xie Z. BMC Biol. 2020 Aug 28;18(1):107. doi: 10.1186/s12915-020-00837-w. PubMed 32859196.
Backbone
  Vector backbone: UG76-2GFP
  Vector type: Yeast Expression
Growth in bacteria
  Bacterial resistance: Ampicillin, 100 μg/mL
  Growth temperature: 37°C
  Growth strain: DH5alpha
  Copy number: High Copy
Gene/Insert
  Gene/Insert name: PKC1
  Species: S. cerevisiae (budding yeast)
  Entrez Gene: PKC1 (a.k.a. YBL105C, CLY15, CLY5, CLY7, HPO2, RSF8, STT1)
  Tag / fusion protein: 2EGFP (C terminal on insert)
  Cloning method: Gibson Cloning
Terms and licenses: Academic/Nonprofit Terms; Industry Terms: Not Available to Industry
How to cite: PKC1-2GFP-ter-TRP1 was a gift from Zhiping Xie (Addgene plasmid # 184773 ; http://n2t.net/addgene:184773 ; RRID:Addgene_184773)
