[The description below was written by a language model from this plasmid's Addgene catalogue record and pLannotate feature annotations shown in this document.]
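Description:
PKC1-2GFP-ter-TRP1 is a yeast integrating/tagging plasmid built on the UG76-2GFP backbone and designed to add a tandem GFP tag to the C terminus of the endogenous PKC1 gene in Saccharomyces cerevisiae. In E. coli it is maintained as a high-copy plasmid through a ColE1/pUC-type origin and selected with ampicillin via the β-lactamase gene and its promoter. No yeast replication origin or centromere is annotated, which fits the stated purpose of chromosomal integration rather than episomal maintenance. Flanking SP6 and T7 promoters and short lacI, rop and bom fragments appear to be backbone remnants; a tiny match to a plant intron is probably a spurious annotation.

The payload begins with a fragment of the PKC1 coding sequence (about 2.2 kb, not the full gene), fused in the same orientation to two consecutive copies of GFP, annotated as the S65T variant and catalogued as 2EGFP. No promoter is annotated upstream of the PKC1 fragment, so after integration the fusion would presumably be expressed from the native locus. Downstream, in the opposite orientation, lies the Kluyveromyces lactis TRP1 gene, which provides tryptophan prototrophy selection in trp1 strains. Its heterologous origin generally reduces recombination with the host TRP1 locus. The marker is flanked by two loxP sites in the same orientation, so Cre recombinase could excise it for marker recycling. A fragment of SRO77 follows, and together with the "ter" in the name this suggests a region of downstream genomic sequence serving as the second homology arm, although the record does not spell this out. The associated work concerns diacylglycerol, endomembrane homeostasis and autophagy, where the tagged Pkc1 would allow its localisation to be imaged.
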