Features (pLannotate 1.2.2; 16 found; start..end, strand, type, name):
     25..2277    +  CDS            PKC1 (fragment): KPC1_YEAST - Also known as HPO2, STT1. Experimental evidence at protein level: Swiss-Prot protein existence level 1. Required for cell growth and for the G2->M transition of the cell division cycle. Mediates a protein kinase cascade; it activates BCK1 which itself activates MKK1/MKK2. From Saccharomyces cerevisiae (strain ATCC 204508 / S288c) (Baker's yeast).
   2329..3042    +  CDS            GFP (S65T): GFP (S65T) is a basic (constitutively fluorescent) green fluorescent protein published in 1995, derived from Aequorea victoria.
   3079..3792    +  CDS            GFP (S65T): GFP (S65T) is a basic (constitutively fluorescent) green fluorescent protein published in 1995, derived from Aequorea victoria.
   3812..3845    -  protein_bind   loxP: Cre-mediated recombination occurs in the 8-bp core sequence (GCATACAT). Cre recombinase
   3941..4570    -  CDS            TRP1: TRPF_KLULA - Protein inferred from homology: Swiss-Prot protein existence level 3. From Kluyveromyces lactis (strain ATCC 8585 / CBS 2359 / DSM 70799 / NBRC 1267 / NRRL Y-1140 / WM37) (Yeast) (Candida sphaerica).
   4848..4881    -  protein_bind   loxP: Cre-mediated recombination occurs in the 8-bp core sequence (GCATACAT). Cre recombinase
   5199..5215    -  intron         IV2 intron (fragment): modified second intron of the potato ST-LS1 gene (Vancanneyt et al., 1990)
   5286..5918    +  CDS            SRO77 (fragment): SRO77_YEAST - Also known as SNI2, SOP2. Experimental evidence at protein level: Swiss-Prot protein existence level 1. Acts as an allosteric regulator of polarized exocytosis by promoting the targeted fusion of vesicles with the plasma membrane. Involved in maintenance of ion homeostasis in cells exposed to NaCl stress. May be involved in the targeting of the myosin proteins to their intrinsic pathways. Multicopy suppressor of RHO3. May also participate in the maintenance of cell polarity and bud growth. From Saccharomyces cerevisiae (strain ATCC 204508 / S288c) (Baker's yeast).
   5938..5956    -  promoter       T7 promoter: promoter for bacteriophage T7 RNA polymerase
   5978..6031    -  CDS            lacI (fragment): lac repressor; lacI; The lac repressor binds to the lac operator to inhibit transcription in E. coli. This inhibition can be relieved by adding lactose or isopropyl-β-D-thiogalactopyranoside (IPTG).
   6214..6802    -  rep_origin     ori: high-copy-number ColE1/pMB1/pBR322/pUC origin of replication
   6973..7833    -  CDS            AmpR: β-lactamase; bla; confers resistance to ampicillin, carbenicillin, and related antibiotics
   7834..7938    -  promoter       AmpR promoter: bla
   8033..8068    +  CDS            rop (fragment): Rop protein, which maintains plasmids at low copy number; rop
   8170..8221    +  misc_feature   bom (fragment): basis of mobility region from pBR322
   8284..2       +  promoter       SP6 promoter (across the origin): promoter for bacteriophage SP6 RNA polymerase
>Addgene plasmid #184773 | PKC1-2GFP-ter-TRP1 | addgene full sequence | sequence record 382499 | Addgene NGS Result
GAACGCGGCCGCCAGCTGAAGCTTGCTATTATCAATAGGAAAGAAGAGATATTCGAACAGCATGGCCACC
ACTTTGTACAAAAATCATTTTACAACATTATGTGCTGTGCATATTGTGGTGATTTCCTCCGGTATACTGG
ATTCCAATGTCAAGATTGTAAATTTTTATGTCACAAAAAATGTTACACCAATGTTGTTACTAAGTGTATT
GCTAAAACTTCTACTGATACGGATCCGGACGAGGCAAAGTTGAACCACCGTATTCCTCATAGATTCCTGC
CTACTTCAAACCGTGGTACTAAATGGTGCTGTCACTGTGGTTATATTTTACCATGGGGTAGACATAAAGT
ACGCAAATGTTCTGAATGTGGTATAATGTGTCATGCTCAATGTGCTCATTTGGTTCCCGATTTCTGTGGC
ATGTCGATGGAAATGGCTAATAAAATTCTGAAAACGATTCAAGACACAAAACGTAATCAAGAGAAAAAGA
AGAGGACAGTTCCGTCGGCACAGTTGGGGTCATCTATTGGTACTGCCAATGGTAGTGATCTTTCCCCATC
CAAATTAGCTGAAAGGGCAAACGCTCCTTTGCCTCCTCAGCCAAGAAAACATGATAAAACTCCTTCGCCT
CAGAAGGTAGGAAGAGATTCTCCAACTAAGCAGCATGATCCTATTATTGATAAAAGAATTTCACTACAAA
CGCACGGGCGTGAGAAACTAAATAAATTTATCGATGAAAATGAGGCCTATTTAAATTTTACAGAAGGTGC
ACAACAAACCGCCGAATTTTCATCACCAGAGAAAACACTGGATCCAACGTCGAATAGACGTTCCTTGGGA
CTCACTGATTTATCTATTGAGCATAGTCAAACTTGGGAATCTAAAGATGATTTAATGAGAGATGAACTTG
AACTGTGGAAAGCACAACGTGAGGAAATGGAACTTGAAATAAAACAAGATAGTGGGGAAATCCAAGAGGA
TCTAGAAGTTGATCACATTGATCTAGAGACAAAACAGAAACTAGACTGGGAGAACAAAAATGATTTCCGT
GAAGCTGATTTGACAATAGATTCCACACACACAAATCCATTCCGCGATATGAATAGTGAAACCTTTCAAA
TTGAACAAGACCATGCTTCAAAGGAAGTACTACAAGAAACAGTGTCCTTGGCTCCTACAAGTACTCATGC
CTCCAGAACCACTGATCAACAATCTCCGCAGAAATCACAAACCAGCACAAGCGCAAAGCATAAAAAGAGA
GCGGCTAAACGTCGTAAGGTTTCATTAGATAATTTCGTATTACTCAAAGTTCTTGGTAAAGGTAATTTTG
GTAAAGTTATTTTATCTAAATCAAAGAATACTGACAGGCTTTGTGCCATAAAAGTTCTGAAGAAAGATAA
TATTATTCAAAATCATGACCTCGAGAGTGCAAGAGCAGAAAAGAAAGTATTTTTGTTAGCCACAAAAACT
AAACACCCATTCTTAACCAATCTATACTGCTCTTTTCAAACTGAAAACCGTATATATTTTGCTATGGAGT
TTATTGGGGGCGGTGACTTAATGTGGCATGTTCAAAACCAAAGACTATCTGTAAGAAGGGCCAAATTTTA
TGCCGCCGAGGTCTTACTGGCTCTGAAATATTTTCATGATAATGGTGTAATATACCGTGATTTGAAGTTG
GAAAACATTCTATTAACTCCAGAAGGTCATATAAAAATTGCCGATTATGGTTTGTGTAAAGATGAAATGT
GGTATGGTAATAGAACTTCTACATTTTGTGGCACACCAGAATTTATGGCTCCAGAAATTTTAAAAGAGCA
AGAATATACCAAAGCTGTCGATTGGTGGGCATTTGGGGTGCTGCTATATCAAATGCTACTGTGCCAATCT
CCATTCTCAGGAGATGACGAAGATGAAGTTTTTAACGCTATCCTTACCGATGAACCCTTATACCCAATAG
ATATGGCAGGTGAGATTGTACAAATATTCCAAGGCCTATTAACAAAAGATCCTGAAAAGAGGTTGGGTGC
TGGTCCCAGGGACGCAGACGAAGTTATGGAAGAACCTTTCTTCCGTAACATCAACTTTGACGATATCTTA
AACCTTCGCGTGAAACCACCCTACATCCCAGAAATTAAATCTCCGGAAGATACATCATATTTCGAGCAAG
AATTCACCTCTGCGCCACCCACACTTACACCTCTGCCCTCTGTTTTGACAACGAGCCAGCAAGAAGAGTT
TAGAGGATTTTCCTTTATGCCAGATGATTTGGATTTAGCTTCGTACGCTGCAGGTCGTGGGATTCCTGGG
TTAATTAACATCGCTAGCATGAGTAAAGGAGAAGAACTTTTCACTGGAGTTGTCCCAATTCTTGTTGAAT
TAGATGGTGATGTTAATGGGCACAAATTTTCTGTCAGTGGAGAGGGTGAAGGTGATGCAACATACGGAAA
ACTTACCCTTAAATTTATTTGCACTACTGGAAAACTACCTGTTCCATGGCCAACACTTGTCACTACTTTC
ACTTATGGTGTTCAATGCTTTTCAAGATACCCAGATCATATGAAACGGCATGACTTTTTCAAGAGTGCCA
TGCCCGAAGGTTATGTACAGGAAAGAACTATATTTTTCAAAGATGACGGGAACTACAAGACACGTGCTGA
AGTCAAGTTTGAAGGTGATACCCTTGTTAATAGAATCGAGTTAAAAGGTATTGATTTTAAAGAAGATGGA
AACATTCTTGGACACAAATTGGAATACAACTATAACTCACACAATGTATACATCATGGCAGACAAACAAA
AGAATGGAATCAAAGTTAACTTCAAAATTAGACACAACATTGAAGATGGAAGCGTTCAACTAGCAGACCA
TTATCAACAAAATACTCCAATTGGCGATGGCCCTGTCCTTTTACCAGACAACCATTACCTGTCCACACAA
TCTGCCCTTTCGAAAGATCCCAACGAAAAGAGAGACCACATGGTCCTTCTTGAGTTTGTAACAGCTGCTG
GGATTACACATGGCATGGATGAACTATACAAAATTCCAGTTCCAACGCGTGATCTAGAGAAGCCATTCAT
GAGTAAAGGAGAAGAACTTTTCACTGGAGTTGTCCCAATTCTTGTTGAATTAGATGGTGATGTTAATGGG
CACAAATTTTCTGTCAGTGGAGAGGGTGAAGGTGATGCAACATACGGAAAACTTACCCTTAAATTTATTT
GCACTACTGGAAAACTACCTGTTCCATGGCCAACACTTGTCACTACTTTCACTTATGGTGTTCAATGCTT
TTCAAGATACCCAGATCATATGAAACGGCATGACTTTTTCAAGAGTGCCATGCCCGAAGGTTATGTACAG
GAAAGAACTATATTTTTCAAAGATGACGGGAACTACAAGACACGTGCTGAAGTCAAGTTTGAAGGTGATA
CCCTTGTTAATAGAATCGAGTTAAAAGGTATTGATTTTAAAGAAGATGGAAACATTCTTGGACACAAATT
GGAATACAACTATAACTCACACAATGTATACATCATGGCAGACAAACAAAAGAATGGAATCAAAGTTAAC
TTCAAAATTAGACACAACATTGAAGATGGAAGCGTTCAACTAGCAGACCATTATCAACAAAATACTCCAA
TTGGCGATGGCCCTGTCCTTTTACCAGACAACCATTACCTGTCCACACAATCTGCCCTTTCGAAAGATCC
CAACGAAAAGAGAGACCACATGGTCCTTCTTGAGTTTGTAACAGCTGCTGGGATTACACATGGCATGGAT
GAACTATACAAACCTAGGTGAGGCGCGCCATATAACTTCGTATAATGTATGCTATACGAAGTTATTAGGT
CTAGAGCGGCCTCGGAACGATCATTCACTATATATATATCAATTTATATATACGTATGTGTAATTGAAGA
AAGATACGTTTTTTCCTCTATTGAGAGGCCTGCTGGATGAATAGCTTTACCTTTTCTAAATCCTTGATAC
CATCAGTCTCTACTCCTCCACTTACATCGACACCGATCGCATTTGGTAACATATTAATGGCAACAGAAAC
GTTATCAGGATTCAATCCACCAGCGATAATGAATTTTATCTCGGGATGACTTGCAGACCAACTGGAAATT
GCACTCCAATTCAATTTCTCACCAGTGCCACCTTCACCAGAATCGAACAACGTCAGCACATTGTCTACGT
GTTCATACAGGTCCAGTAGTAATTCACAATCCTGTGGGAACTGGAACCTCTTAATGATTGGAATTGAAGA
TGGGATCAAAGATCTGTATTCTTTAATATCTTCATCTCCATGTAATTGTATCACATCTAGATTATATTCG
TGGTACAGTTGAAGGACATCATCAACGGACTGATTTCTAAACACCCCGACTAGTTTAGTACCTTTCACGT
TCTCTTGTTGGTGAACTGCAGTTGAAATACCTTTCGCAACAGATGAGTCAATGGTTCTTTTCCTACCGGG
AACACAAATGATACCTAAGTAATCAGCACCATCATCCACAGCAGTCTTTGCAGCTTCAACGGTTTGCAAA
CCACACACTTTAACGAGCATCACAGTAGATTTCGCAAGAGGGTAGCTCGCTCAGAGTACCCAAGTAAATG
ATTAGTAAACTGATGTTTGATAGTTCAATTTTTCAATGAAATAACCTTATATTAAAATTGATATTACTAT
TATACAAAAATAAAGAATAAAGGATTTGAGTTTATACATAAAATACCATTATTATTTGTTCAGTGAGAGA
TACTGGGGTATATGGGATGTGTGTAGTGATACCATGCAATCATGTATCAAACATGGGCCCGGTACCGAGC
TCTCGAGAACCCTTAATATAACTTCGTATAATGTATGCTATACGAAGTTATTAGGTGATATCAGATCCAC
TAGTGGCCTATGCGGCCGCGGTGAAGAAAAGGTCATGCCATGATTTATTTAATTTTATATAAAACATCTA
AGCGGAAAAGTTGAACTGTTCCGCTTCATAGGAGGAGAGGGTTTTTTTAATGAGATTTTGTTACATAAAC
TGAAACTATCCATTTTGATGCAATGCCTCTTTTTTGTTCGTACCTATCTTGGAGCATGCATATGAAAAAC
CTCGTTTAAGCGATGCGATGCGAAGCCGTATGTTCAACAATGCGCATTCTGTTTACATTATTAAGGAAGC
ATTTAAGAAACAGCTCAGTATTATATTACTACTAACATATTTCTAAAGTTGACAGATTATAAAAGTTACA
AAATTGTCAATTGAACAGATACAAAAATTTTATAAATGTTTAAGAAAAGCAGGCATTTGAAGAATGTGTC
AAATGCTATCAAATCCGCGAGAGTTCATGACGTCTCAAATGGTATTAACTCCAAATTTTTCGATACTAAG
AAAATATGCACATACGGCATAAATGGACGAATCACTGTTACCACATTCGACTATACTCAAAGCCTTTTGG
CAGTTGCAACTACTGCTGGGGAGATACATGTTTATGGGCAAAAGCAAATAGAGGTCGTATTTACGTTAAA
AAATCGACCTCAAATTAAACACATGCGGTTTATTAAAGGAATTTATCTGATAGCTGTAGATGAGAAGAGC
AACATAATAGTTCTTTCAGTACACTCGAAACAGATTCTAACTACTGTTTTCTGTCCAAACAGCATCACTT
GTATTGAGACTGATCCGTCCTTGGATTGGATGCTGATTGGCCTCGAGAGTGGATCCATATTGATCTATGA
TGTGGATAGAAATCAAATGTCCAAATTGAAAATTGAAAACTTCCAGAAAAGTGTGTTTTTGCCAAAAGAG
AGGCTATCACCGGTTATTTCTATCCAATGGAATCCTAGAGACATAGGAACGATACTTATATCATATGAGC
ATATTACAGTCATATATTCTTTCATTGACTACAAAGTCCCGCGGATCTGCCGGTCTCCCTATAGTGAGTC
GTATTAATTTCGATAAGCCAGGTTAACCTGCATTAATGAATCGGCCAACGCGCGGGGAGAGGCGGTTTGC
GTATTGGGCGCTCTTCCGCTTCCTCGCTCACTGACTCGCTGCGCTCGGTCGTTCGGCTGCGGCGAGCGGT
ATCAGCTCACTCAAAGGCGGTAATACGGTTATCCACAGAATCAGGGGATAACGCAGGAAAGAACATGTGA
GCAAAAGGCCAGCAAAAGGCCAGGAACCGTAAAAAGGCCGCGTTGCTGGCGTTTTTCCATAGGCTCCGCC
CCCCTGACGAGCATCACAAAAATCGACGCTCAAGTCAGAGGTGGCGAAACCCGACAGGACTATAAAGATA
CCAGGCGTTTCCCCCTGGAAGCTCCCTCGTGCGCTCTCCTGTTCCGACCCTGCCGCTTACCGGATACCTG
TCCGCCTTTCTCCCTTCGGGAAGCGTGGCGCTTTCTCATAGCTCACGCTGTAGGTATCTCAGTTCGGTGT
AGGTCGTTCGCTCCAAGCTGGGCTGTGTGCACGAACCCCCCGTTCAGCCCGACCGCTGCGCCTTATCCGG
TAACTATCGTCTTGAGTCCAACCCGGTAAGACACGACTTATCGCCACTGGCAGCAGCCACTGGTAACAGG
ATTAGCAGAGCGAGGTATGTAGGCGGTGCTACAGAGTTCTTGAAGTGGTGGCCTAACTACGGCTACACTA
GAAGAACAGTATTTGGTATCTGCGCTCTGCTGAAGCCAGTTACCTTCGGAAAAAGAGTTGGTAGCTCTTG
ATCCGGCAAACAAACCACCGCTGGTAGCGGTGGTTTTTTTGTTTGCAAGCAGCAGATTACGCGCAGAAAA
AAAGGATCTCAAGAAGATCCTTTGATCTTTTCTACGGGGTCTGACGCTCAGTGGAACGAAAACTCACGTT
AAGGGATTTTGGTCATGAGATTATCAAAAAGGATCTTCACCTAGATCCTTTTAAATTAAAAATGAAGTTT
TAAATCAATCTAAAGTATATATGAGTAAACTTGGTCTGACAGTTACCAATGCTTAATCAGTGAGGCACCT
ATCTCAGCGATCTGTCTATTTCGTTCATCCATAGTTGCCTGACTCCCCGTCGTGTAGATAACTACGATAC
GGGAGGGCTTACCATCTGGCCCCAGTGCTGCAATGATACCGCGAGACCCACGCTCACCGGCTCCAGATTT
ATCAGCAATAAACCAGCCAGCCGGAAGGGCCGAGCGCAGAAGTGGTCCTGCAACTTTATCCGCCTCCATC
CAGTCTATTAATTGTTGCCGGGAAGCTAGAGTAAGTAGTTCGCCAGTTAATAGTTTGCGCAACGTTGTTG
CCATTGCTACAGGCATCGTGGTGTCACGCTCGTCGTTTGGTATGGCTTCATTCAGCTCCGGTTCCCAACG
ATCAAGGCGAGTTACATGATCCCCCATGTTGTGCAAAAAAGCGGTTAGCTCCTTCGGTCCTCCGATCGTT
GTCAGAAGTAAGTTGGCCGCAGTGTTATCACTCATGGTTATGGCAGCACTGCATAATTCTCTTACTGTCA
TGCCATCCGTAAGATGCTTTTCTGTGACTGGTGAGTACTCAACCAAGTCATTCTGAGAATAGTGTATGCG
GCGACCGAGTTGCTCTTGCCCGGCGTCAATACGGGATAATACCGCGCCACATAGCAGAACTTTAAAAGTG
CTCATCATTGGAAAACGTTCTTCGGGGCGAAAACTCTCAAGGATCTTACCGCTGTTGAGATCCAGTTCGA
TGTAACCCACTCGTGCACCCAACTGATCTTCAGCATCTTTTACTTTCACCAGCGTTTCTGGGTGAGCAAA
AACAGGAAGGCAAAATGCCGCAAAAAAGGGAATAAGGGCGACACGGAAATGTTGAATACTCATACTCTTC
CTTTTTCAATATTATTGAAGCATTTATCAGGGTTATTGTCTCATGAGCGGATACATATTTGAATGTATTT
AGAAAAATAAACAAATAGGGGTTCCGCGCACATTTCCCCGAAAAGTGCCACCTGACGTCTAAGAAACCAT
TATTATCATGACATTAACCTATAAAAATAGGCGTATCACGAGGCCCTTTCGTCTCGCGCGTTTCGGTGAT
GACGGTGAAAACCTCTGACACATGCAGCTCCCGGAGACGGTCACAGCTTGTCTGTAAGCGGATGCCGGGA
GCAGACAAGCCCGTCAGGGCGCGTCAGCGGGTGTTGGCGGGTGTCGGGGCTGGCTTAACTATGCGGCATC
AGAGCAGATTGTACTGAGAGTGCACCATATGGACATATTGTCGTTAGAACGCGGCTACAATTAATACATA
ACCTTATGTATCATACACATACGATTTAGGTGACACTATA
